>Addgene plasmid #117222 | U6b | addgene full sequence | sequence record 249769 | Addgene NGS Result
GACTCCAAGCTGGACATCACCTCCCACAACGAGGACTACACCATCGTGGAGCAGTACGAGCGCACCGAGG
GCCGCCACCACCTGTTCCTGTAGGACTCTAGATCATAATCAGCCATACCACATTTGTAGAGGTTTTACTT
GCTTTAAAAAACCTCCCACACCTCCCCCTGAACCTGAAACATAAAATGAATGCAATTGTTGTTGTTAACT
TGTTTATTGCAGCTTATAATGGTTACAAATAAAGCAATAGCATCACAAATTTCACAAATAAAGCATTTTT
TTCACTGCATTCTAGTTGTGGTTTGTCCAAACTCATCAATGTATCTTAAAGCTTCTAGGCCGGCCGATCT
CGGATCTGACAATGTTCAGTGCAGAGACTCGGCTACGCCTCGTGGACTTTGAAGTTGACCAACAATGTTT
ATTCTTACCTCTAATAGTCCTCTGTGGCAAGGTCAAGATTCTGTTAGAAGCCAATGAAGAACCTGGTTGT
TCAATAACATTTTGTTCGTCTAATATTTCACTACCGCTTGACGTTGGCTGCACTTCATGTACCTCATCTA
TAAACGCTTCTTCTGTATCGCTCTGGACGTCATCTTCACTTACGTGATCTGATATTTCACTGTCAGAATC
CTCACCAACAAGCTCGTCATCGCTTTGCAGAAGAGCAGAGAGGATATGCTCATCGTCTAAAGAACTACCC
ATTTTATTATATATTAGTCACGATATCTATAACAAGAAAATATATATATAATAAGTTATCACGTAAGTAG
AACATGAAATAACAATATAATTATCGTATGAGTTAAATCTTAAAAGTCACGTAAAAGATAATCATGCGTC
ATTTTGACTCACGCGGTCGTTATAGTTCAAAATCAGTGACACTTACCGCATTGACAAGCACGCCTCACGG
GAGCTCCAAGCGGCGACTGAGATGTCCTAAATGCACAGCGACGGATTCGCGCTATTTAGAAAGAGAGAGC
AATATTTCAAGAATGCATGCGTCAATTTTACGCAGACTATCTTTCTAGGGTTAAAAAAGATTTGCGCTTT
ACTCGACCTAAACTTTAAACACGTCATAGAATCTTCGTTTGACAAAAACCACATTGTGGCCAAGCTGTGT
GACGCGACGCGCGCTAAAGAATGGCAAACCAAGTCGCGCGAGCGTCGACTCTAGAGGATCCCCGGGTACC
GAGCTCGAATTCGTAATCATGTCATAGCTGTTTCCTGTGTGAAATTGTTATCCGCTCACAATTCCACACA
ACATACGAGCCGGAAGCATAAAGTGTAAAGCCTGGGGTGCCTAATGAGTGAGCTAACTCACATTAATTGC
GTTGCGCTCACTGCCCGCTTTCCAGTCGGGAAACCTGTCGTGCCAGCTGCATTAATGAATCGGCCAACGC
GCGGGGAGAGGCGGTTTGCGTATTGGGCGCTCTTCCGCTTCCTCGCTCACTGACTCGCTGCGCTCGGTCG
TTCGGCTGCGGCGAGCGGTATCAGCTCACTCAAAGGCGGTAATACGGTTATCCACAGAATCAGGGGATAA
CGCAGGAAAGAACATGTGAGCAAAAGGCCAGCAAAAGGCCAGGAACCGTAAAAAGGCCGCGTTGCTGGCG
TTTTTCCATAGGCTCCGCCCCCCTGACGAGCATCACAAAAATCGACGCTCAAGTCAGAGGTGGCGAAACC
CGACAGGACTATAAAGATACCAGGCGTTTCCCCCTGGAAGCTCCCTCGTGCGCTCTCCTGTTCCGACCCT
GCCGCTTACCGGATACCTGTCCGCCTTTCTCCCTTCGGGAAGCGTGGCGCTTTCTCATAGCTCACGCTGT
AGGTATCTCAGTTCGGTGTAGGTCGTTCGCTCCAAGCTGGGCTGTGTGCACGAACCCCCCGTTCAGCCCG
ACCGCTGCGCCTTATCCGGTAACTATCGTCTTGAGTCCAACCCGGTAAGACACGACTTATCGCCACTGGC
AGCAGCCACTGGTAACAGGATTAGCAGAGCGAGGTATGTAGGCGGTGCTACAGAGTTCTTGAAGTGGTGG
CCTAACTACGGCTACACTAGAAGAACAGTATTTGGTATCTGCGCTCTGCTGAAGCCAGTTACCTTCGGAA
AAAGAGTTGGTAGCTCTTGATCCGGCAAACAAACCACCGCTGGTAGCGGTGGTTTTTTTGTTTGCAAGCA
GCAGATTACGCGCAGAAAAAAAGGATCTCAAGAAGATCCTTTGATCTTTTCTACGGGGTCTGACGCTCAG
TGGAACGAAAACTCACGTTAAGGGATTTTGGTCATGAGATTATCAAAAAGGATCTTCACCTAGATCCTTT
TAAATTAAAAATGAAGTTTTAAATCAATCTAAAGTATATATGAGTAAACTTGGTCTGACAGTTACCAATG
CTTAATCAGTGAGGCACCTATCTCAGCGATCTGTCTATTTCGTTCATCCATAGTTGCCTGACTCCCCGTC
GTGTAGATAACTACGATACGGGAGGGCTTACCATCTGGCCCCAGTGCTGCAATGATACCGCGAGACCCAC
GCTCACCGGCTCCAGATTTATCAGCAATAAACCAGCCAGCCGGAAGGGCCGAGCGCAGAAGTGGTCCTGC
AACTTTATCCGCCTCCATCCAGTCTATTAATTGTTGCCGGGAAGCTAGAGTAAGTAGTTCGCCAGTTAAT
AGTTTGCGCAACGTTGTTGCCATTGCTACAGGCATCGTGGTGTCACGCTCGTCGTTTGGTATGGCTTCAT
TCAGCTCCGGTTCCCAACGATCAAGGCGAGTTACATGATCCCCCATGTTGTGCAAAAAAGCGGTTAGCTC
CTTCGGTCCTCCGATCGTTGTCAGAAGTAAGTTGGCCGCAGTGTTATCACTCATGGTTATGGCAGCACTG
CATAATTCTCTTACTGTCATGCCATCCGTAAGATGCTTTTCTGTGACTGGTGAGTACTCAACCAAGTCAT
TCTGAGAATAGTGTATGCGGCGACCGAGTTGCTCTTGCCCGGCGTCAATACGGGATAATACCGCGCCACA
TAGCAGAACTTTAAAAGTGCTCATCATTGGAAAACGTTCTTCGGGGCGAAAACTCTCAAGGATCTTACCG
CTGTTGAGATCCAGTTCGATGTAACCCACTCGTGCACCCAACTGATCTTCAGCATCTTTTACTTTCACCA
GCGTTTCTGGGTGAGCAAAAACAGGAAGGCAAAATGCCGCAAAAAAGGGAATAAGGGCGACACGGAAATG
TTGAATACTCATACTCTTCCTTTTTCAATATTATTGAAGCATTTATCAGGGTTATTGTCTCATGAGCGGA
TACATATTTGAATGTATTTAGAAAAATAAACAAATAGGGGTTCCGCGCACATTTCCCCGAAAAGTGCCAC
CTGACGTCTAAGAAACCATTATTATCATGACATTAACCTATAAAAATAGGCGTATCACGAGGCCCTTTCG
TCTCGCGCGTTTCGGTGATGACGGTGAAAACCTCTGACACATGCAGCTCCCGGAGACGGTCACAGCTTGT
CTGTAAGCGGATGCCGGGAGCAGACAAGCCCGTCAGGGCGCGTCAGCGGGTGTTGGCGGGTGTCGGGGCT
GGCTTAACTATGCGGCATCAGAGCAGATTGTACTGAGAGTGCACCATATGCGGTGTGAAATACCGCACAG
ATGCGTAAGGAGAAAATACCGCATCAGGCGCCATTCGCCATTCAGGCTGCGCAACTGTTGGGAAGGGCGA
TCGGTGCGGGCCTCTTCGCTATTACGCCAGCTGGCGAAAGGGGGATGTGCTGCAAGGCGATTAAGTTGGG
TAACGCCAGGGTTTTCCCAGTCACGACGTTGTAAAACGACGGCCAGTGCCAAGCTTTGTTTAAAAATATA
ACAAAATTGTGATCCCACAAAATGAAGTGGGGCAAAATCAAATAATTAATAGTGTCCGTAAACTTGTTGG
TCTTCAACTTTTTGAGGAACACGTTGGACGGCAAATCCGTGACTATAACACAAGTTGATTTAATAATTTT
AGCCAACACGTCGGGCTGCGTGTTTTTTGCCGACGCGTCTGTGTACACGTTGATTAACTGGTCGATTAAA
CTGTTGAAATAATTTAATTTTTGGTTCTTCTTTAAATCTGTGATGAAATTTTTTAAAATAACTTTAAATT
CTTCATTGGTAAAAAATGCCACGTTTTGCAACTTGTGAGGGTCTAATATGAGGTCAAACTCAGTAGGAGT
TTTATCCAAAAAAGAAAACATGATTACGTCTGTACACGAACGCGTATTAACGCAGAGTGCAAAGTATAAG
AGGGTTAAAAAATATATTTTACGCACCATATACGCATCGGGTTGATATCGTTAATATGGATCAATTTGAA
CAGTTGATTAACGTGTCTCTGCTCAAGTCTTTGATCAAAACGCAAATCGACGAAAATGTGTCGGACAATA
TCAAGTCGATGAGCGAAAAACTAAAAAGGCTAGAATACGACAATCTCACAGACAGCGTTGAGATATACGG
TATTCACGACAGCAGGCTGAATAATAAAAAAATTAGAAACTATTATTTAACCCTAGAAAGATAATCATAT
TGTGACGTACGTTAAAGATAATCATGCGTAAAATTGACGCATGTGTTTTATCGGTCTGTATATCGAGGTT
TATTTATTAATTTGAATAGATATTAAGTTTTATTATATTTACACTTACATACTAATAATAAATTCAACAA
ACAATTTATTTATGTTTATTTATTTATTAAAAAAAAACAAAAACTCAAAATTTCTTCTATAAAGTAACAA
AACTTTTAAACATTCTCTCTTTTACAAAAATAAACTTATTTTGTACTTTAAAAACAGTCATGTTGTATTA
TAAAATAAGTAATTAGCTTAACTTATACATAATAGAAACAAATTATACTTATTAGTCAGTCAGAAACAAC
TTTGGCACATATCAATATTATGCTCTCGACAAATAACTTTTTTGCATTTTTTGCACGATGCATTTGCCTT
TCGCCTTATTTTAGAGGGGCAGTAAGTACAGTAAGTACGTTTTTTCATTACTGGCTCTTCAGTACTGTCA
TCTGATGTACCAGGCACTTCATTTGGCAAAATATTAGAGATATTATCGCGCAAATATCTCTTCAAAGTAG
GAGCTTCTAAACGCTTACGCATAAACGATGACGTCAGGCTCATGTAAAGGTTTCTCATAAATTTTTTGCG
ACTTTGAACCTTTTCTCCCTTGCTACTGACATTATGGCTGTATATAATAAAAGAATTTATGCAGGCAATG
TTTATCATTCCGTACAATAATGCCATAGGCCACCTATTCGTCTTCCTACTGCAGGTCATCACAGAACACA
TTTGGTCTAGCGTGTCCACTCCGCCTTTAGTTTGATTATAATACATAACCATTTGCGGTTTACCGGTACT
TTCGTTGATAGAAGCATCCTCATCACAAGATGATAATAAGTATACCATCTTAGCTGGCTTCGGTTTATAT
GAGACGAGAGTAAGGGGTCCGTCAAAACAAAACATCGATGTTCCCACTGGCCTGGAGCGACTGTTTTTCA
GTACTTCCGGTATCTCGCGTTTGTTTGATCGCACGGTTCCCACAATGGTTAATTCGAGCTCGCCCGGGGT
CCTAGGCCTCACGCCACTCGTAGAATGAACCCGATTGAATCATTTTTAAACCGAAAAAAAAATCCTGCCG
GTGTTCTCTGAGTTTTCTGAGGATTCTGATCGGGATCCCAGAGGAACCTGGGAATTGCTATTGGATTCCT
AACAGACTCTTGAGAATTACCATCAGAGTTTCGTACATTTTTAACAAGATTTTTTGTGGAATCATCACCA
AACCATGAAAATTTCTAGCAGGCTTTTGGGGTTCCTCAGTGGGATCATGAAACTCCGTTACATCGTTTTT
GCTATGAGATTACAGAAAAAATAACTTAAGTAAACAGTTTTTCTGTAAAAGATATTTCACTCACTTAGCT
TTTGAACGCAGTGGAATTTTAGACCATTGTTTGCTTGACTTTTTTTTTAATCATAATTTAAATGTTAGAG
TGTTAGAAACCGTGTTCTTATAAACAATATTCTCCTTTTCTTCTTCCCTGTCTTGCGAAACAAACGATAG
AGAGAAACTTATCAGTGTACCTGGCGTCTAAGCTGCGAATCAAGGAACTACGATTTTCCAGCCACTTCCT
ATGTAAATCAATCGAAGTATCGTTTAGTACATTACATTTAATACATTTCTTCTTCATCTATGCATCTTTG
ACTTTTCCAAAATGAATATCCTATTTCATTATACATTTTTTCTTTTACTTCCAGCGCTACAGCACCAGCA
GTTATCAGGATGTAGATGAAGGTATCAACAGTTCGTTCGGCAGCAATGACAAATCCACGCTGATTCAGGT
TTGGAAACCCAAAAGTTATGGCGCCGTCAAGGGACAAATTCCACAGCACGAACGACTCACATACACATGG
AAGGAGATCGATGTGTTTGGAGAGACGCCAGGTGATACCAAAAAGGAACCCCTGTGCAGTAGATTGTGCT
GTTGTTTCTCCCGCCAGAAGAAAGACTTCAATCCCCGCAAACACCTACTGAAGAATGTGACCGGGATGGC
TAAGAGTGGAGAGTTACTGGCTGTGATGGGTAGTTCTGGCGCCGGTAAAACAACCTTGCTGAACGCTTTG
CTAGCTCATCACAAACGAAACTATTATAATCGTCTTCAGGGGAACGGTAGCATCATATCTGTCACCAGTC
AGTCGGATTCCTTTCTTTCGGCATAAATTATGCTCGGGTGACGAGACGAGTTGAAAATCCCGTAAATTAA
AACATATACCACACTCGCCGTCCTAGACGACGACGACGACGACGATTCCCAAGGAATTGAACCCTTCATT
TGCATTTCACTACCGCTCTGAGAGATGCAAAGCGCGCCAGACAGTCGATCGAATCTGCAGACCAGAGAGT
CACATCAAGAATGTTGACATTCCACCAGAAGACTCTAATTATTCTTCGCTCGACTGGGAAAACTGTTAAC
AACTGCTCGAGTGTGGTCGGAGCGGCTCACAGTGCGTTTTCCCGTAGACAAAAATCAAATTTCATGGTAT
TTTTCGGCGATAAACAGTAAGTTAAAGGGAACCCGAATTTAGTGCTATATAATTTAATTCCACTAGAGTT
TGTATCCTTTGATAGATACGCGTATTTCGACCTCAACTGCAAGGCCGTCGTGTACTAGACTTGACTAATC
CAGACTGGTCTTTTAGTTATGACTTCTGTCCACATCTCCATACATTCAACGCACTGTGCGGCTGTGCTGT
GCGACTCCGTCGAGTCGACCAACATAGTTGAAACAAATTGAATATTTAATTGATCGTTATAGGAATGGTG
TTAGATGAGTCATCCTTTACAGTAAGCACATACAGTATTATAATTGAAGATCGTCGGCAGATAGGTGTGT
AGGGTAGAGTATCAGCAATAAGTTGGGACGTTTGACTTTTTGTAGGTAGACAAAAACTAAACTTTTTTTC
GCTTCTCTATGTGTGCCCCTGGGTAGCGTTCCGTTCCGATTGGGGTGCGAACGAATGAAATCGCCCATCG
AGTTGATACGTCCATCCATCGCTAGAACCGCGTTCGCTGTAGAAGACTATATAAGAGCAGAGGCAAGAGT
AGTGAAATGGTGCGATCTTGACCCCCGGGTCTTAGAGCTATGCTGGAAACAGCATAGCAAGTTAAGATAA
GGCTAGTCCGTTATCAACTTGAAAAAGTGGCACCGAGTCGGTGCTTTTTTTGGTGGTTGTTCATCGATTC
CTAATATTGCAGTGAAGCAGTTTGTTGTGCATGGCGAAGATAAGGTTAGGGCGAGGAATGCCTTGGAAAT
AAGCGGCACTGGGCCGTATGAATAAAAAGCGTTGAACTTTACTACATGTAGCATCTACTCAAAAACAAAA
TCCACAAAGTTTACTACACTTTTGGTATGAATAAAAACCTTTTCGAACATGTAGTACCTACTACTTTAAG
AAAATTCTATTCAAAGTACAGAGTAATGCTGCATGTTAAGAAAATTCCATTCAGAGTGACTCTTGAAATC
AATAAAATCATGCATATATGCCAAATTTGTCACTTATTCACGTGACAAATTATGTGAAAATATGAATATT
ACTACATTCCCGCTATGCATCGCGTAATCGATCATGAAATTTATGTTGGTTATGTAACTTTACAGTATTC
CCTTTATGTGCATGTGAATTTTATAATGATTTGACAACAAGGATTTTCCTTAGAATTTTCGAATTTTAGC
TAGAAATCTGTATCCTATGAATGAATCTTGAGATAACAGCAATTGTAACATTATAAAGTTCCTAACATTT
TCAAGATTCCAGTATTGAGTTAATTAATTCGAGCTCGCCCGGGGATCTAATTCAATTAGAGACTAATTCA
ATTAGAGCTAATTCAATTAGGATCCAAGCTTATCGATTTCGAACCCTCGACCGCCGGAGTATAAATAGAG
GCGCTTCGTCTACGGAGCGACAATTCAATTCAAACAAGCAAAGTGAACACGTCGCTAAGCGAAAGCTAAG
CAAATAAACAAGCGCAGCTGAACAAGCTAAACAATCGGGGTACCGCTAGAGTCGACGGTACGATCCACCG
GTCGCCACCATGGTGAGCAAGGGCGAGGAGGTCATCAAAGAGTTCATGCGCTTCAAGGTGCGCATGGAGG
GCTCCATGAACGGCCACGAGTTCGAGATCGAGGGCGAGGGCGAGGGCCGCCCCTACGAGGGCACCCAGAC
CGCCAAGCTGAAGGTGACCAAGGGCGGCCCCCTGCCCTTCGCCTGGGACATCCTGTCCCCCCAGTTCATG
TACGGCTCCAAGGCGTACGTGAAGCACCCCGCCGACATCCCCGATTACAAGAAGCTGTCCTTCCCCGAGG
GCTTCAAGTGGGAGCGCGTGATGAACTTCGAGGACGGCGGTCTGGTGACCGTGACCCAGGACTCCTCCCT
GCAGGACGGCACGCTGATCTACAAGGTGAAGATGCGCGGCACCAACTTCCCCCCCGACGGCCCCGTAATG
CAGAAGAAGACCATGGGCTGGGAGGCCTCCACCGAGCGCCTGTACCCCCGCGACGGCGTGCTGAAGGGCG
AGATCCACCAGGCCCTGAAGCTGAAGGACGGCGGCCACTACCTGGTGGAGTTCAAGACCATCTACATGGC
CAAGAAGCCCGTGCAACTGCCCGGCTACTACTACGTGGACACCAAGCTGGACATCACCTCCCACAACGAG
GACTACACCATCGTGGAACAGTACGAGCGCTCCGAGGGCCGCCACCACCTGTTCCTGGGGCATGGCACCG
GCAGCACCGGCAGCGGCAGCTCCGGCACCGCCTCCTCCGAGGACAACAACATGGCCGTTATCAAGGAATT
TATGCGCTTCAAAGTTAGGATGGAGGGATCCATGAACGGACATGAGTTCGAGATCGAGGGAGAGGGCGAG
GGACGCCCGTATGAAGGCACACAAACAGCCAAACTCAAGGTCACCAAGGGCGGACCACTGCCCTTCGCCT
GGGATATCCTGAGTCCCCAGTTTATGTACGGCAGCAAGGCCTACGTTAAGCACCCCGCTGACATACCGGA
CTACAAAAAGCTGTCCTTTCCGGAAGGCTTCAAGTGGGAGCGCGTGATGAATTTCGAAGACGGAGGACTG
GTCACTGTGACCCAAGATAGCAGTTTGCAGGACGGTACACTGATCTATAAGGTTAAAATGCGCGGCACTA
ACTTTCCGCCAGATGGCCCAGTGATGCAGAAGAAGACCATGGGTTGGGAGGCATCCACCGAACGTCTGTA
CCCTCGAGACGGAGTGCTCAAGGGCGAGATCCATCAGGCCCTCAAACTGAAAGATGGTGGTCACTACCTG
GTCGAATTTAAGACCATTTACATGGCCAAGAAGCCGGTTCAGCTGCCCGGATATTATTATGTGGATACGA
AACTGGATATAACTTCGCATAACGAAGACTACACCATTGTCGAGCAGTATGAGCGCAGCGAAGGCCGACA
TCACCTGTTCCTCTACGGCATGGACGAGCTGTACAAGTAGGCGGCCGCGACTCTAGATCATAATCAGCCA
TACCACATTTGTAGAGGTTTTACTTGCTTTAAAAAACCTCCCACACCTCCCCCTGAACCTGAAACATAAA
ATGAATGCAATTGTTGTTGTTAACTTGTTTATTGCAGCTTATAATGGTTACAAATAAAGCAATAGCATCA
CAAATTTCACAAATAAAGCATTTTTTTCACTGCATTCTAGTTGTGGTTTGTCCAAACTCATCAATGTATC
TTAAAGCTTGTTTAAACTCAAGATCGCACCGACTTCAGTACGTGCCCTAAACGGAATCCCAGTCAACGCG
GAACAGTTGCGAGCACGTTGCGCCTATGTGCAACAGGACGATCTTTTCATTCCCGCGCTTACAACTCGAG
AACACCTCGTATTCCACGCAATGCTGCGTATGGGTAAAGATGTACCCAAGAGTGTCAAGATGAATCGAGT
CAACGAGGTGCTTCAGGAGCTTTCCTTAGCGAAATGCGCAGACACGATCATTGGAGCGCCAGGTCGAATG
AAAGGCCTGTCCGGAGGTGAACGGAAACGGTTGGCCTTTGCATCGGAAACCCTGACCGATCCTCACCTGT
TGCTTTGTGATGAACCCACTTCCGGGTTGGATTCGTTCATGGCTCACAGTGTTCTACAGGTGCTGAAGGG
AATGGCCCTCAAAGGAAAGACGATTATACTGACCATACATCAACCTTCGTCAGAACTGTATTGCTTGTTC
GACAAAATTCTCCTAGTGGCAGAAGGACGCGTGGCTTTCCTTGGATCTCCCTATCAGGCTTCGGAATTCT
TTTCTCAGTGAGTAGACTTGTGAAATCCTGACGATTTTGCTTTACTAGCAGGGCTTGTGGTGTCTTGCCT
CTTAAAACACCGAACATGAAACCCAAAAGCCAAACGCAATAGGAATCAGACGATGAGAGTTCTTCATAGA
TCTGACCAGACATGTCTCTAAGAATATTTCTAAGACTTTTTTTTTGGAAATTCATCGCGATCTTGACATT
ACGCGTAATCCGCGTAATCATCGTATTTTTCCAAAGTTACATTCAGATATTACGGCAGAAATTCTTTAGG
AGATTTCATCAGGAGATAACATATTGGTGAATTACGGATTCGTTGTATTTATCTTCAAGAATACTACCTG
ATTTTAGTTTAGCAATTACTTCAGAGATTTCATTTAGAATTCAAGATTCATGCAGAAATATTCTTTCATT
GATAGAACTTCCTTCTATGCAGAACATCTACCAGAATTCAACCAGAAATTTCTACTTATATACCTCTAAC
ACGGCCAATTGCGGCCAGACAGTAAAATAATAGTGGCCTTAGTAACTAAAATGATCAAAATTGTGACCCG
GTAAAGTGATTTAATAAAACAGTTTTTAGTCCAAACAATATTAGGGGTCATCCAAAAACGACTTCAATCA
TTAGGGGCGCGCCCATACTCGGTGGCCTCCCCACCACCAACTTTTTTGCACTGCAAAAAAACACGCTTTT
GCACGCGGGCCCATACATAGTACAAACTCTACGTTTCGTAGACTATTTTACATAAATAGTCTACACCGTT
GTATACGCTCCAAATACACTACCACACATTGAACCTTTTTGCAGTGCAAAAAAGTACGTGTCGGCAGTCA
CGTAGGCCGGCCTTATCGGGTCGCGTCCTGTCACGTACGAATCACATTATCGGACCGGACGAGTGTTGTC
TTATCGTGACAGGACGCCAGCTTCCTGTGTTGCTAACCGCAGCCGGACGCAACTCCTTATCGGAACAGGA
CGCGCCTCCATATCAGCCGCGCGTTATCTCATGCGCGTGACCGGACACGAGGCGCCCGTCCCGCTTATCG
CGCCTATAAATACAGCCCGCAACGATCTGGTAAACACAGTTGAACAGCATCTGTTACAGCGACACAACAT
GAGCCGGTCCAACAACGCCAACGCGCCCACGCCATCCAACCGCCGCCGCAACCTGTCTCTGGTGATGGTG
CGCTCCTCCAAGAACGTCATCAAGGAGTTCATGCGCTTCAAGGTGCGCATGGAGGGCACCGTGAACGGCC
ACGAGTTCGAGATCGAGGGCGAGGGCGAGGGCCGCCCCTACGAGGGCCACAACACCGTGAAGCTGAAGGT
GACCAAGGGCGGCCCCCTGCCCTTCGCCTGGGACATCCTGTCCCCCCAGTTCCAGTACGGCTCCAAGGTG
TACGTGAAGCACCCCGCCGACATCCCCGACTACAAGAAGCTGTCCTTCCCCGAGGGCTTCAAGTGGGAGC
GCGTGATGAACTTCGAGGACGGCGGCGTGGTGACCGTGACCCAGGACTCCTCCCTGCAGGACGGCTGCTT
CATCTACAAGGTGAAGTTCATCGGCGTGAACTTCCCCTCCGACGGCCCCGTAATGCAGAAGAAGACCATG
GGCTGGGAGGCCTCCACCGAGCGCCTGTACCCCCGCGACGGCGTGCTGAAGGGCGAGATCCACAAGGCCC
TGAAGCTGAAGGACGGCGGCCACTACCTGGTGGAGTTCAAGTCCATCTACATGGCCAAGAAGCCCGTGCA
GCTGCCCGGCTACTACTACGTG
Features (pLannotate 1.2.2; 26 found; start..end, strand, type, name):
    101..184     +  CDS            large T antigen (fragment): large T antigen from SV40 (simian virus 40)
    207..328     +  polyA_signal   SV40 poly(A) signal: SV40 polyadenylation signal
   1031..1171    +  CDS            FP (fragment): FP25_NPVAC - Experimental evidence at protein level: Swiss-Prot protein existence level 1. From Autographa californica nuclear polyhedrosis virus (AcMNPV).
   1164..1202    -  misc_feature   MCS (fragment): pUC18/19 multiple cloning site
   1233..1255    -  protein_bind   lac operator (fragment): The lac repressor binds to the lac operator to inhibit transcription in E. coli. This inhibition can be relieved by adding lactose or isopropyl-β-D-thiogalactopyranoside (IPTG). lac repressor encoded by lacI
   1259..1289    -  promoter       lac promoter: promoter for the E. coli lac operon
   1304..1325    -  protein_bind   CAP binding site: CAP binding activates transcription in the presence of cAMP. E. coli catabolite activator protein
   1338..1430    -  CDS            lacI (fragment): lac repressor; lacI; The lac repressor binds to the lac operator to inhibit transcription in E. coli. This inhibition can be relieved by adding lactose or isopropyl-β-D-thiogalactopyranoside (IPTG).
   1613..2201    -  rep_origin     ori: high-copy-number ColE1/pMB1/pBR322/pUC origin of replication
   2372..3232    -  CDS            AmpR: β-lactamase; bla; confers resistance to ampicillin, carbenicillin, and related antibiotics
   3233..3337    -  promoter       AmpR promoter: bla
   3432..3467    +  CDS            rop (fragment): Rop protein, which maintains plasmids at low copy number; rop
   3569..3668    +  misc_feature   bom (fragment): basis of mobility region from pBR322
   3674..3828    -  CDS            lacZα (fragment): LacZα fragment of β-galactosidase; lacZ fragment
   3832..4299    -  CDS            LEF-9 (fragment): LEF9_NPVAC - Experimental evidence at protein level: Swiss-Prot protein existence level 1. Component of the viral DNA-dependent RNA polymerase which is composed of four equimolar subunits of LEF-4, LEF-8, LEF-9, and p47. Plays an essential role in late and very late gene expression. From Autographa californica nuclear polyhedrosis virus (AcMNPV).
   4326..4529    +  CDS            FP (fragment): FP25_NPVAC - Experimental evidence at protein level: Swiss-Prot protein existence level 1. From Autographa californica nuclear polyhedrosis virus (AcMNPV).
   6282..6650    +  CDS            w (fragment): WHITE_ANOGA - Experimental evidence at transcript level: Swiss-Prot protein existence level 2. May be part of a membrane-spanning permease system necessary for the transport of pigment precursors into pigment cells responsible for eye color. From Anopheles gambiae (African malaria mosquito).
   7677..7744    +  misc_RNA       tracrRNA (fragment): trans-activating CRISPR RNA for the Streptococcus pyogenes CRISPR/Cas9 system
   8454..8576    +  promoter       hsp70 promoter (fragment): Drosophila melanogaster hsp70Bb promoter
   8620..10047   +  CDS            tdTomato: tdTomato is a basic (constitutively fluorescent) orange fluorescent protein published in 2004, derived from Discosoma sp.. It is reported to be a somewhat slowly-maturing tandem dimer with low acid sensitivity.
  10066..10149   +  CDS            large T antigen (fragment): large T antigen from SV40 (simian virus 40)
  10172..10293   +  polyA_signal   SV40 poly(A) signal: SV40 polyadenylation signal
  10310..10858   +  CDS            w (fragment): WHITE_ANOGA - Experimental evidence at transcript level: Swiss-Prot protein existence level 2. May be part of a membrane-spanning permease system necessary for the transport of pigment precursors into pigment cells responsible for eye color. From Anopheles gambiae (African malaria mosquito).
  11495..11955   +  promoter       OpIE-2 promoter (fragment): immediate-early gene 2 from the Orgyia pseudotsugata multicapsid nucleopolyhedrovirus; strong constitutive baculovirus promoter for insect cell expression
  11969..12034   +  CDS            IE2 (fragment): VIE2_NPVOP - Protein inferred from homology: Swiss-Prot protein existence level 3. RING-finger E3 ubiquitin ligase that plays an important regulatory role during the initial stages of infection. Migrates to specific nuclear foci early in infection supposely to prepare the sites for viral replication by targeting and ubiquitinating host proteins. From Orgyia pseudotsugata multicapsid polyhedrosis virus (OpMNPV).
  12035..93      +  CDS            DsRed1 (across the origin): wild-type DsRed mammalian codon-optimized
