[The description below was written by a language model from this plasmid's Addgene catalogue record and pLannotate feature annotations shown in this document.]
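Description:
U6b is a piggyBac-based insect expression plasmid of about 12.6 kb built to express a guide RNA against the white eye-pigmentation gene in the mosquito Aedes aegypti. It is propagated in E. coli as a high-copy plasmid through a ColE1/pUC-type origin and selected with ampicillin via the β-lactamase gene. The remnants of lac regulatory elements, lacZα, rop and bom in the annotation are leftovers of the cloning backbone. The short AcMNPV-derived FP25 and LEF-9 fragments are typical of the baculoviral sequence that flanks piggyBac transposon arms. The arms themselves are not annotated in the feature table.

The insert, recorded as "HR U6b promoter-gRNA", places a white-targeting guide under a U6 (RNA polymerase III) promoter. The table detects only the Streptococcus pyogenes Cas9 scaffold (tracrRNA-derived) portion of this guide, not the promoter or spacer. Downstream lies a tdTomato reporter preceded by a fragment of the Drosophila hsp70 promoter and terminated by an SV40 polyadenylation signal. Two regions with homology to the mosquito white protein bracket the gRNA and tdTomato cassette. This arrangement fits the "HR" label, suggesting homology arms that direct Cas9-induced, homology-directed insertion of the cassette into the white locus. Outside these arms, an OpIE-2 baculovirus promoter drives DsRed with its own SV40 poly(A). Such a marker would plausibly serve to distinguish plasmid or transposon integration from precise knock-in, though the record does not state this.

According to the associated publication title, the construct was developed as part of a confinable gene drive system in Aedes aegypti, in which a genomically encoded gRNA element is paired with a separate Cas9 source.
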