Addgene plasmid #117222: U6b
Purpose: Expresses gRNA in Aedes aegypti
Depositing lab: Omar Akbari. Depositing organization: University of California, San Diego (UCSD). Publication: Development of a confinable gene drive system in the human disease vector Aedes aegypti. Li M, Yang T, Kandul NP, Bui M, Gamez S, Raban R, Bennett J, Sanchez C HM, Lanzaro GC, Schmidt H, Lee Y, Marshall JM, Akbari OS. Elife. 2020 Jan 21;9. pii: 51701. doi: 10.7554/eLife.51701. PubMed 31960794.
Backbone
  Vector backbone: Piggybac
  Total vector size (bp): 12608
  Vector type: Insect Expression, Synthetic Biology
Growth in bacteria
  Bacterial resistance: Ampicillin, 100 μg/mL
  Growth temperature: 37°C
  Growth strain: DH5alpha
  Copy number: High Copy
Gene/Insert
  Gene/Insert name: HR U6b promoter-gRNA (alt name: HR U6b-gRNA)
  gRNA/shRNA sequence: white
  Species: Aedes aegypti
  Promoter: U6
  Cloning method: Gibson Cloning
  Sequencing primers: 5′ taattcgagctcgcccggggtcctaggCCTCACGCCACTCGTAGAATGAACCCGATTGA; 3′ CCAAAAACGACTTCAATCATTAGGggcgcgcccatactcggtggcctccccac
Terms and licenses: Academic/Nonprofit Terms; Industry Terms: Not Available to Industry
How to cite: U6b was a gift from Omar Akbari (Addgene plasmid # 117222 ; http://n2t.net/addgene:117222 ; RRID:Addgene_117222)
