>Addgene plasmid #117222 | U6b | depositor full sequence | sequence record 221357 | U6b sequence 12608 bps
TATCCACAGAATCAGGGGATAACGCAGGAAAGAACATGTGAGCAAAAGGCCAGCAAAAGGCCAGGAACCG
TAAAAAGGCCGCGTTGCTGGCGTTTTTCCATAGGCTCCGCCCCCCTGACGAGCATCACAAAAATCGACGC
TCAAGTCAGAGGTGGCGAAACCCGACAGGACTATAAAGATACCAGGCGTTTCCCCCTGGAAGCTCCCTCG
TGCGCTCTCCTGTTCCGACCCTGCCGCTTACCGGATACCTGTCCGCCTTTCTCCCTTCGGGAAGCGTGGC
GCTTTCTCAATGCTCACGCTGTAGGTATCTCAGTTCGGTGTAGGTCGTTCGCTCCAAGCTGGGCTGTGTG
CACGAACCCCCCGTTCAGCCCGACCGCTGCGCCTTATCCGGTAACTATCGTCTTGAGTCCAACCCGGTAA
GACACGACTTATCGCCACTGGCAGCAGCCACTGGTAACAGGATTAGCAGAGCGAGGTATGTAGGCGGTGC
TACAGAGTTCTTGAAGTGGTGGCCTAACTACGGCTACACTAGAAGGACAGTATTTGGTATCTGCGCTCTG
CTGAAGCCAGTTACCTTCGGAAAAAGAGTTGGTAGCTCTTGATCCGGCAAACAAACCACCGCTGGTAGCG
GTGGTTTTTTTGTTTGCAAGCAGCAGATTACGCGCAGAAAAAAAGGATCTCAAGAAGATCCTTTGATCTT
TTCTACGGGGTCTGACGCTCAGTGGAACGAAAACTCACGTTAAGGGATTTTGGTCATGAGATTATCAAAA
AGGATCTTCACCTAGATCCTTTTAAATTAAAAATGAAGTTTTAAATCAATCTAAAGTATATATGAGTAAA
CTTGGTCTGACAGTTACCAATGCTTAATCAGTGAGGCACCTATCTCAGCGATCTGTCTATTTCGTTCATC
CATAGTTGCCTGACTCCCCGTCGTGTAGATAACTACGATACGGGAGGGCTTACCATCTGGCCCCAGTGCT
GCAATGATACCGCGAGACCCACGCTCACCGGCTCCAGATTTATCAGCAATAAACCAGCCAGCCGGAAGGG
CCGAGCGCAGAAGTGGTCCTGCAACTTTATCCGCCTCCATCCAGTCTATTAATTGTTGCCGGGAAGCTAG
AGTAAGTAGTTCGCCAGTTAATAGTTTGCGCAACGTTGTTGCCATTGCTACAGGCATCGTGGTGTCACGC
TCGTCGTTTGGTATGGCTTCATTCAGCTCCGGTTCCCAACGATCAAGGCGAGTTACATGATCCCCCATGT
TGTGCAAAAAAGCGGTTAGCTCCTTCGGTCCTCCGATCGTTGTCAGAAGTAAGTTGGCCGCAGTGTTATC
ACTCATGGTTATGGCAGCACTGCATAATTCTCTTACTGTCATGCCATCCGTAAGATGCTTTTCTGTGACT
GGTGAGTACTCAACCAAGTCATTCTGAGAATAGTGTATGCGGCGACCGAGTTGCTCTTGCCCGGCGTCAA
TACGGGATAATACCGCGCCACATAGCAGAACTTTAAAAGTGCTCATCATTGGAAAACGTTCTTCGGGGCG
AAAACTCTCAAGGATCTTACCGCTGTTGAGATCCAGTTCGATGTAACCCACTCGTGCACCCAACTGATCT
TCAGCATCTTTTACTTTCACCAGCGTTTCTGGGTGAGCAAAAACAGGAAGGCAAAATGCCGCAAAAAAGG
GAATAAGGGCGACACGGAAATGTTGAATACTCATACTCTTCCTTTTTCAATATTATTGAAGCATTTATCA
GGGTTATTGTCTCATGAGCGGATACATATTTGAATGTATTTAGAAAAATAAACAAATAGGGGTTCCGCGC
ACATTTCCCCGAAAAGTGCCACCTGACGTCTAAGAAACCATTATTATCATGACATTAACCTATAAAAATA
GGCGTATCACGAGGCCCTTTCGTCTCGCGCGTTTCGGTGATGACGGTGAAAACCTCTGACACATGCAGCT
CCCGGAGACGGTCACAGCTTGTCTGTAAGCGGATGCCGGGAGCAGACAAGCCCGTCAGGGCGCGTCAGCG
GGTGTTGGCGGGTGTCGGGGCTGGCTTAACTATGCGGCATCAGAGCAGATTGTACTGAGAGTGCACCATA
TGCGGTGTGAAATACCGCACAGATGCGTAAGGAGAAAATACCGCATCAGGCGCCATTCGCCATTCAGGCT
GCGCAACTGTTGGGAAGGGCGATCGGTGCGGGCCTCTTCGCTATTACGCCAGCTGGCGAAAGGGGGATGT
GCTGCAAGGCGATTAAGTTGGGTAACGCCAGGGTTTTCCCAGTCACGACGTTGTAAAACGACGGCCAGTG
CCAAGCTTTGTTTAAAATATAACAAAATTGTGATCCCACAAAATGAAGTGGGGCAAAATCAAATAATTAA
CTAGTGTCCGTAAACTTGTTGGTCTTCAACTTTTTGAGGAACACGTTGGACGGCAAATCGTGACTATAAC
ACAAGTTGATTTAATAATTTTAGCCAACACGTCGGGCTGCGTGTTTTTTGCGCTCTGTGTACACGTTGAT
TAACTGGTCGATTAAATAATTTAATTTTTGGTTCTTCTTTAAATCTGTGATGAAATTTTTTAAAATAACT
TTAAATTCTTCATTGGTAAAAAATGCCACGTTTTGCAACTTGTGAGGGTCTAATATGAGGTCAAACTCAG
TAGGAGTTTTATCCAAAAAAGAAAACATGATTACGTCTGTACACGAACGCGTATTAACGCAGAGTGCAAA
GTATAAGAGGGTTAAAAAATATATTTTACGCACCATATACGCATCGGGTTGATATCGTTAATATGGATCA
ATTTGAACAGTTGATTAACGTGTCTCTGCTCAAGTCTTTGATCAAAACGCAAATCGACGAAAATGTGTCG
GACAATATCAAGTCGATGAGCGAAAAACTAAAAAGGCTAGAATACGACAATCTCACAGACAGCGTTGAGA
TATACGGTATTCACGACAGCAGGCTGAATAATAAAAAAATTAGAAACTATTATTTAACCCTAGAAAGATA
ATCATATTGTGACGTACGTTAAAGATAATCATGCGTAAAATTGACGCATGTGTTTTATCGGTCTGTATAT
CGAGGTTTATTTATTAATTTGAATAGATATTAAGTTTTATTATATTTACACTTACATACTAATAATAAAT
TCAACAAACAATTTATTTATGTTTATTTATTTATTAAAAAAAAACAAAAACTCAAAATTTCTTCTATAAA
GTAACAAAACTTTTAAACATTCTCTCTTTTACAAAAATAAACTTATTTTGTACTTTAAAAACAGTCATGT
TGTATTATAAAATAAGTAATTAGCTTAACTTATACATAATAGAAACAAATTATACTTATTAGTCAGTCAG
AAACAACTTTGGCACATATCAATATTATGCTCTCGACAAATAACTTTTTTGCATTTTTTGCACGATGCAT
TTGCCTTTCGCCTTATTTTAGAGGGGCAGTAAGTACAGTAAGTACGTTTTTTCATTACTGGCTCTTCAGT
ACTGTCATCTGATGTACCAGGCACTTCATTTGGCAAAATATTAGAGATATTATCGCGCAAATATCTCTTC
AAAGTAGGAGCTTCTAAACGCTTACGCATAAACGATGACGTCAGGCTCATGTAAAGGTTTCTCATAAATT
TTTTGCGACTTTGAACCTTTTCTCCCTTGCTACTGACATTATGGCTGTATATAATAAAAGAATTTATGCA
GGCAATGTTTATCATTCCGTACAATAATGCCATAGGCCACCTATTCGTCTTCCTACTGCAGGTCATCACA
GAACACATTTGGTCTAGCGTGTCCACTCCGCCTTTAGTTTGATTATAATACATAACCATTTGCGGTTTAC
CGGTACTTTCGTTGATAGAAGCATCCTCATCACAAGATGATAATAAGTATACCATCTTAGCTGGCTTCGG
TTTATATGAGACGAGAGTAAGGGGTCCGTCAAAACAAAACATCGATGTTCCCACTGGCCTGGAGCGACTG
TTTTTCAGTACTTCCGGTATCTCGCGTTTGTTTGATCGCACGGTTCCCACAATGGTTAATTCGAGCTCGC
CCGGGGTCCTAGGCCTCACGCCACTCGTAGAATGAACCCGATTGAATCATTTTTAAACCGAAAAAAAAAT
CCTGCCGGTGTTCTCTGAGTTTTCTGAGGATTCTGATCGGGATCCCAGAGGAACCTGGGAATTGCTATTG
GATTCCTAACAGACTCTTGAGAATTACCATCAGAGTTTCGTACATTTTTAACAAGATTTTTTGTGGAATC
ATCACCAAACCATGAAAATTTCTAGCAGGCTTTTGGGGTTCCTCAGTGGGATCATGAAACTCCGTTACAT
CGTTTTTGCTATGAGATTACAGAAAAAATAACTTAAGTAAACAGTTTTTCTGTAAAAGATATTTCACTCA
CTTAGCTTTTGAACGCAGTGGAATTTTAGACCATTGTTTGCTTGACTTTTTTTTTAATCATAATTTAAAT
GTTAGAGTGTTAGAAACCGTGTTCTTATAAACAATATTCTCCTTTTCTTCTTCCCTGTCTTGCGAAACAA
ACGATAGAGAGAAACTTATCAGTGTACCTGGCGTCTAAGCTGCGAATCAAGGAACTACGATTTTCCAGCC
ACTTCCTATGTAAATCAATCGAAGTATCGTTTAGTACATTACATTTAATACATTTCTTCTTCATCTATGC
ATCTTTGACTTTTCCAAAATGAATATCCTATTTCATTATACATTTTTTCTTTTACTTCCAGCGCTACAGC
ACCAGCAGTTATCAGGATGTAGATGAAGGTATCAACAGTTCGTTCGGCAGCAATGACAAATCCACGCTGA
TTCAGGTTTGGAAACCCAAAAGTTATGGCGCCGTCAAGGGACAAATTCCACAGCACGAACGACTCACATA
CACATGGAAGGAGATCGATGTGTTTGGAGAGACGCCAGGTGATACCAAAAAGGAACCCCTGTGCAGTAGA
TTGTGCTGTTGTTTCTCCCGCCAGAAGAAAGACTTCAATCCCCGCAAACACCTACTGAAGAATGTGACCG
GGATGGCTAAGAGTGGAGAGTTACTGGCTGTGATGGGTAGTTCTGGCGCCGGTAAAACAACCTTGCTGAA
CGCTTTGCTAGCTCATCACAAACGAAACTATTATAATCGTCTTCAGGGGAACGGTAGCATCATATCTGTC
ACCAGTCAGTCGGATTCCTTTCTTTCGGCATAAATTATGCTCGGGTGACGAGACGAGTTGAAAATCCCGT
AAATTAAAACATATACCACACTCGCCGTCCTAGACGACGACGACGACGACGATTCCCAAGGAATTGAACC
CTTCATTTGCATTTCACTACCGCTCTGAGAGATGCAAAGCGCGCCAGACAGTCGATCGAATCTGCAGACC
AGAGAGTCACATCAAGAATGTTGACATTCCACCAGAAGACTCTAATTATTCTTCGCTCGACTGGGAAAAC
TGTTAACAACTGCTCGAGTGTGGTCGGAGCGGCTCACAGTGCGTTTTCCCGTAGACAAAAATCAAATTTC
ATGGTATTTTTCGGCGATAAACAGTAAGTTAAAGGGAACCCGAATTTAGTGCTATATAATTTAATTCCAC
TAGAGTTTGTATCCTTTGATAGATACGCGTATTTCGACCTCAACTGCAAGGCCGTCGTGTACTAGACTTG
ACTAATCCAGACTGGTCTTTTAGTTATGACTTCTGTCCACATCTCCATACATTCAACGCACTGTGCGGCT
GTGCTGTGCGACTCCGTCGAGTCGACCAACATAGTTGAAACAAATTGAATATTTAATTGATCGTTATAGG
AATGGTGTTAGATGAGTCATCCTTTACAGTAAGCACATACAGTATTATAATTGAAGATCGTCGGCAGATA
GGTGTGTAGGGTAGAGTATCAGCAATAAGTTGGGACGTTTGACTTTTTGTAGGTAGACAAAAACTAAACT
TTTTTTCGCTTCTCTATGTGTGCCCCTGGGTAGCGTTCCGTTCCGATTGGGGTGCGAACGAATGAAATCG
CCCATCGAGTTGATACGTCCATCCATCGCTAGAACCGCGTTCGCTGTAGAAGACTATATAAGAGCAGAGG
CAAGAGTAGTGAAATGGTGCGATCTTGACCCCCGGGTCTTAGAGCTATGCTGGAAACAGCATAGCAAGTT
AAGATAAGGCTAGTCCGTTATCAACTTGAAAAAGTGGCACCGAGTCGGTGCTTTTTTTGGTGGTTGTTCA
TCGATTCCTAATATTGCAGTGAAGCAGTTTGTTGTGCATGGCGAAGATAAGGTTAGGGCGAGGAATGCCT
TGGAAATAAGCGGCACTGGGCCGTATGAATAAAAAGCGTTGAACTTTACTACATGTAGCATCTACTCAAA
AACAAAATCCACAAAGTTTACTACACTTTTGGTATGAATAAAAACCTTTTCGAACATGTAGTACCTACTA
CTTTAAGAAAATTCTATTCAAAGTACAGAGTAATGCTGCATGTTAAGAAAATTCCATTCAGAGTGACTCT
TGAAATCAATAAAATCATGCATATATGCCAAATTTGTCACTTATTCACGTGACAAATTATGTGAAAATAT
GAATATTACTACATTCCCGCTATGCATCGCGTAATCGATCATGAAATTTATGTTGGTTATGTAACTTTAC
AGTATTCCCTTTATGTGCATGTGAATTTTATAATGATTTGACAACAAGGATTTTCCTTAGAATTTTCGAA
TTTTAGCTAGAAATCTGTATCCTATGAATGAATCTTGAGATAACAGCAATTGTAACATTATAAAGTTCCT
AACATTTTCAAGATTCCAGTATTGAGTTAATTAATTCGAGCTCGCCCGGGGATCTAATTCAATTAGAGAC
TAATTCAATTAGAGCTAATTCAATTAGGATCCAAGCTTATCGATTTCGAACCCTCGACCGCCGGAGTATA
AATAGAGGCGCTTCGTCTACGGAGCGACAATTCAATTCAAACAAGCAAAGTGAACACGTCGCTAAGCGAA
AGCTAAGCAAATAAACAAGCGCAGCTGAACAAGCTAAACAATCGGGGTACCGCTAGAGTCGACGGTACGA
TCCACCGGTCGCCACCATGGTGAGCAAGGGCGAGGAGGTCATCAAAGAGTTCATGCGCTTCAAGGTGCGC
ATGGAGGGCTCCATGAACGGCCACGAGTTCGAGATCGAGGGCGAGGGCGAGGGCCGCCCCTACGAGGGCA
CCCAGACCGCCAAGCTGAAGGTGACCAAGGGCGGCCCCCTGCCCTTCGCCTGGGACATCCTGTCCCCCCA
GTTCATGTACGGCTCCAAGGCGTACGTGAAGCACCCCGCCGACATCCCCGATTACAAGAAGCTGTCCTTC
CCCGAGGGCTTCAAGTGGGAGCGCGTGATGAACTTCGAGGACGGCGGTCTGGTGACCGTGACCCAGGACT
CCTCCCTGCAGGACGGCACGCTGATCTACAAGGTGAAGATGCGCGGCACCAACTTCCCCCCCGACGGCCC
CGTAATGCAGAAGAAGACCATGGGCTGGGAGGCCTCCACCGAGCGCCTGTACCCCCGCGACGGCGTGCTG
AAGGGCGAGATCCACCAGGCCCTGAAGCTGAAGGACGGCGGCCACTACCTGGTGGAGTTCAAGACCATCT
ACATGGCCAAGAAGCCCGTGCAACTGCCCGGCTACTACTACGTGGACACCAAGCTGGACATCACCTCCCA
CAACGAGGACTACACCATCGTGGAACAGTACGAGCGCTCCGAGGGCCGCCACCACCTGTTCCTGGGGCAT
GGCACCGGCAGCACCGGCAGCGGCAGCTCCGGCACCGCCTCCTCCGAGGACAACAACATGGCCGTTATCA
AGGAATTTATGCGCTTCAAAGTTAGGATGGAGGGATCCATGAACGGACATGAGTTCGAGATCGAGGGAGA
GGGCGAGGGACGCCCGTATGAAGGCACACAAACAGCCAAACTCAAGGTCACCAAGGGCGGACCACTGCCC
TTCGCCTGGGATATCCTGAGTCCCCAGTTTATGTACGGCAGCAAGGCCTACGTTAAGCACCCCGCTGACA
TACCGGACTACAAAAAGCTGTCCTTTCCGGAAGGCTTCAAGTGGGAGCGCGTGATGAATTTCGAAGACGG
AGGACTGGTCACTGTGACCCAAGATAGCAGTTTGCAGGACGGTACACTGATCTATAAGGTTAAAATGCGC
GGCACTAACTTTCCGCCAGATGGCCCAGTGATGCAGAAGAAGACCATGGGTTGGGAGGCATCCACCGAAC
GTCTGTACCCTCGAGACGGAGTGCTCAAGGGCGAGATCCATCAGGCCCTCAAACTGAAAGATGGTGGTCA
CTACCTGGTCGAATTTAAGACCATTTACATGGCCAAGAAGCCGGTTCAGCTGCCCGGATATTATTATGTG
GATACGAAACTGGATATAACTTCGCATAACGAAGACTACACCATTGTCGAGCAGTATGAGCGCAGCGAAG
GCCGACATCACCTGTTCCTCTACGGCATGGACGAGCTGTACAAGTAGGCGGCCGCGACTCTAGATCATAA
TCAGCCATACCACATTTGTAGAGGTTTTACTTGCTTTAAAAAACCTCCCACACCTCCCCCTGAACCTGAA
ACATAAAATGAATGCAATTGTTGTTGTTAACTTGTTTATTGCAGCTTATAATGGTTACAAATAAAGCAAT
AGCATCACAAATTTCACAAATAAAGCATTTTTTTCACTGCATTCTAGTTGTGGTTTGTCCAAACTCATCA
ATGTATCTTAAAGCTTGTTTAAACTCAAGATCGCACCGACTTCAGTACGTGCCCTAAACGGAATCCCAGT
CAACGCGGAACAGTTGCGAGCACGTTGCGCCTATGTGCAACAGGACGATCTTTTCATTCCCGCGCTTACA
ACTCGAGAACACCTCGTATTCCACGCAATGCTGCGTATGGGTAAAGATGTACCCAAGAGTGTCAAGATGA
ATCGAGTCAACGAGGTGCTTCAGGAGCTTTCCTTAGCGAAATGCGCAGACACGATCATTGGAGCGCCAGG
TCGAATGAAAGGCCTGTCCGGAGGTGAACGGAAACGGTTGGCCTTTGCATCGGAAACCCTGACCGATCCT
CACCTGTTGCTTTGTGATGAACCCACTTCCGGGTTGGATTCGTTCATGGCTCACAGTGTTCTACAGGTGC
TGAAGGGAATGGCCCTCAAAGGAAAGACGATTATACTGACCATACATCAACCTTCGTCAGAACTGTATTG
CTTGTTCGACAAAATTCTCCTAGTGGCAGAAGGACGCGTGGCTTTCCTTGGATCTCCCTATCAGGCTTCG
GAATTCTTTTCTCAGTGAGTAGACTTGTGAAATCCTGACGATTTTGCTTTACTAGCAGGGCTTGTGGTGT
CTTGCCTCTTAAAACACCGAACATGAAACCCAAAAGCCAAACGCAATAGGAATCAGACGATGAGAGTTCT
TCATAGATCTGACCAGACATGTCTCTAAGAATATTTCTAAGACTTTTTTTTTGGAAATTCATCGCGATCT
TGACATTACGCGTAATCCGCGTAATCATCGTATTTTTCCAAAGTTACATTCAGATATTACGGCAGAAATT
CTTTAGGAGATTTCATCAGGAGATAACATATTGGTGAATTACGGATTCGTTGTATTTATCTTCAAGAATA
CTACCTGATTTTAGTTTAGCAATTACTTCAGAGATTTCATTTAGAATTCAAGATTCATGCAGAAATATTC
TTTCATTGATAGAACTTCCTTCTATGCAGAACATCTACCAGAATTCAACCAGAAATTTCTACTTATATAC
CTCTAACACGGCCAATTGCGGCCAGACAGTAAAATAATAGTGGCCTTAGTAACTAAAATGATCAAAATTG
TGACCCGGTAAAGTGATTTAATAAAACAGTTTTTAGTCCAAACAATATTAGGGGTCATCCAAAAACGACT
TCAATCATTAGGGGCGCGCCCATACTCGGTGGCCTCCCCACCACCAACTTTTTTGCACTGCAAAAAAACA
CGCTTTTGCACGCGGGCCCATACATAGTACAAACTCTACGTTTCGTAGACTATTTTACATAAATAGTCTA
CACCGTTGTATACGCTCCAAATACACTACCACACATTGAACCTTTTTGCAGTGCAAAAAAGTACGTGTCG
GCAGTCACGTAGGCCGGCCTTATCGGGTCGCGTCCTGTCACGTACGAATCACATTATCGGACCGGACGAG
TGTTGTCTTATCGTGACAGGACGCCAGCTTCCTGTGTTGCTAACCGCAGCCGGACGCAACTCCTTATCGG
AACAGGACGCGCCTCCATATCAGCCGCGCGTTATCTCATGCGCGTGACCGGACACGAGGCGCCCGTCCCG
CTTATCGCGCCTATAAATACAGCCCGCAACGATCTGGTAAACACAGTTGAACAGCATCTGTTACAGCGAC
ACAACATGAGCCGGTCCAACAACGCCAACGCGCCCACGCCATCCAACCGCCGCCGCAACCTGTCTCTGGT
GATGGTGCGCTCCTCCAAGAACGTCATCAAGGAGTTCATGCGCTTCAAGGTGCGCATGGAGGGCACCGTG
AACGGCCACGAGTTCGAGATCGAGGGCGAGGGCGAGGGCCGCCCCTACGAGGGCCACAACACCGTGAAGC
TGAAGGTGACCAAGGGCGGCCCCCTGCCCTTCGCCTGGGACATCCTGTCCCCCCAGTTCCAGTACGGCTC
CAAGGTGTACGTGAAGCACCCCGCCGACATCCCCGACTACAAGAAGCTGTCCTTCCCCGAGGGCTTCAAG
TGGGAGCGCGTGATGAACTTCGAGGACGGCGGCGTGGTGACCGTGACCCAGGACTCCTCCCTGCAGGACG
GCTGCTTCATCTACAAGGTGAAGTTCATCGGCGTGAACTTCCCCTCCGACGGCCCCGTAATGCAGAAGAA
GACCATGGGCTGGGAGGCCTCCACCGAGCGCCTGTACCCCCGCGACGGCGTGCTGAAGGGCGAGATCCAC
AAGGCCCTGAAGCTGAAGGACGGCGGCCACTACCTGGTGGAGTTCAAGTCCATCTACATGGCCAAGAAGC
CCGTGCAGCTGCCCGGCTACTACTACGTGGACTCCAAGCTGGACATCACCTCCCACAACGAGGACTACAC
CATCGTGGAGCAGTACGAGCGCACCGAGGGCCGCCACCACCTGTTCCTGTAGGACTCTAGATCATAATCA
GCCATACCACATTTGTAGAGGTTTTACTTGCTTTAAAAAACCTCCCACACCTCCCCCTGAACCTGAAACA
TAAAATGAATGCAATTGTTGTTGTTAACTTGTTTATTGCAGCTTATAATGGTTACAAATAAAGCAATAGC
ATCACAAATTTCACAAATAAAGCATTTTTTTCACTGCATTCTAGTTGTGGTTTGTCCAAACTCATCAATG
TATCTTAAAGCTTCTAGGCCGGCCGATCTCGGATCTGACAATGTTCAGTGCAGAGACTCGGCTACGCCTC
GTGGACTTTGAAGTTGACCAACAATGTTTATTCTTACCTCTAATAGTCCTCTGTGGCAAGGTCAAGATTC
TGTTAGAAGCCAATGAAGAACCTGGTTGTTCAATAACATTTTGTTCGTCTAATATTTCACTACCGCTTGA
CGTTGGCTGCACTTCATGTACCTCATCTATAAACGCTTCTTCTGTATCGCTCTGGACGTCATCTTCACTT
ACGTGATCTGATATTTCACTGTCAGAATCCTCACCAACAAGCTCGTCATCGCTTTGCAGAAGAGCAGAGA
GGATATGCTCATCGTCTAAAGAACTACCCATTTTATTATATATTAGTCACGATATCTATAACAAGAAAAT
ATATATATAATAAGTTATCACGTAAGTAGAACATGAAATAACAATATAATTATCGTATGAGTTAAATCTT
AAAAGTCACGTAAAAGATAATCATGCGTCATTTTGACTCACGCGGTCGTTATAGTTCAAAATCAGTGACA
CTTACCGCATTGACAAGCACGCCTCACGGGAGCTCCAAGCGGCGACTGAGATGTCCTAAATGCACAGCGA
CGGATTCGCGCTATTTAGAAAGAGAGAGCAATATTTCAAGAATGCATGCGTCAATTTTACGCAGACTATC
TTTCTAGGGTTAAAAAAGATTTGCGCTTTACTCGACCTAAACTTTAAACACGTCATAGAATCTTCGTTTG
ACAAAAACCACATTGTGGCCAAGCTGTGTGACGCGACGCGCGCTAAAGAATGGCAAACCAAGTCGCGCGA
GCGTCGACTCTAGAGGATCCCCGGGTACCGAGCTCGAATTCGTAATCATGGTCATAGCTGTTTCCTGTGT
GAAATTGTTATCCGCTCACAATTCCACACAACATACGAGCCGGAAGCATAAAGTGTAAAGCCTGGGGTGC
CTAATGAGTGAGCTAACTCACATTAATTGCGTTGCGCTCACTGCCCGCTTTCCAGTCGGGAAACCTGTCG
TGCCAGCTGCATTAATGAATCGGCCAACGCGCGGGGAGAGGCGGTTTGCGTATTGGGCGCTCTTCCGCTT
CCTCGCTCACTGACTCGCTGCGCTCGGTCGTTCGGCTGCGGCGAGCGGTATCAGCTCACTCAAAGGCGGT
AATACGGT
